>Addgene plasmid #222064 | pVP295 | addgene full sequence | sequence record 438358 | Addgene NGS Result
AAAAAAACCACCGCTACCAGCGGTGGTTTGTTTGCCGGATCAAGAGCTACCAACTCTTTTTCCGAAGGTA
ACTGGCTTCAGCAGAGCGCAGATACCAAATACTGTTCTTCTAGTGTAGCCGTAGTTAGGCCACCACTTCA
AGAACTCTGTAGCACCGCCTACATACCTCGCTCTGCTAATCCTGTTACCAGTGGCTGCTGCCAGTGGCGA
TAAGTCGTGTCTTACCGGGTTGGACTCAAGACGATAGTTACCGGATAAGGCGCAGCGGTCGGGCTGAACG
GGGGGTTCGTGCACACAGCCCAGCTTGGAGCGAACGACCTACACCGAACTGAGATACCTACAGCGTGAGC
TATGAGAAAGCGCCACGCTTCCCGAAGGGAGAAAGGCGGACAGGTATCCGGTAAGCGGCAGGGTCGGAAC
AGGAGAGCGCACGAGGGAGCTTCCAGGGGGAAACGCCTGGTATCTTTATAGTCCTGTCGGGTTTCGCCAC
CTCTGACTTGAGCGTCGATTTTTGTGATGCTCGTCAGGGGGGCGGAGCCTATGGAAAAACGCCAGCAACG
CGGCCTTTTTACGGTTCCTGGCCTTTTGCTGGCCTTTTGCTCACATGTTCTTTCCTGCGTTATCCCCTGA
TTCTGTGGATAACCGTATTACCGCCTTTGAGTGAGCTGATACCGCTCGCCGCAGCCGAACGACCGAGCGC
AGCGAGTCAGTGAGCGAGGAAGCGGAAGAGCGCCCAATACGCAAACCGCCTCTCCCCGCGCGTTGGCCGA
TTCATTAATGCAGCTGGCACGACAGGTTTCCCGACTGGAAAGCGGGCAGTGAGCGCAACGCAATTAATGT
GAGTTAGCTCACTCATTAGGCACCCCAGGCTTTACACTTTATGCTTCCGGCTCGTATGTTGTGTGGAATT
GTGAGCGGATAACAATTTCACACGAGCTATTTAGGTGACACTATAGAAGTGAAGCTTGGTCTCAACCTCC
GGATCCAGTGCTAACATGGTCTAGAAGGAGGTCAGCTATGGAGAAAAAAATCACTGGATATACCACCGTT
GATATATCCCAATGGCATCGTAAAGAACATTTTGAGGCATTTCAGTCAGTTGCTCAATGTACCTATAACC
AGACCGTTCAGCTGGATATTACGGCCTTTTTAAAGACCGTAAAGAAAAATAAGCACAAGTTTTATCCGGC
CTTTATTCACATTCTTGCCCGCCTGATGAATGCTCATCCGGAGTTCCGTATGGCAATGAAAGACGGTGAG
CTGGTGATATGGGATAGTGTTCACCCTTGTTACACCGTTTTCCATGAGCAAACTGAAACGTTTTCATCGC
TCTGGAGTGAATACCACGACGATTTCCGGCAGTTTCTACACATATATTCGCAAGATGTGGCGTGTTACGG
TGAAAACCTGGCCTATTTCCCTAAAGGGTTTATTGAGAATATGTTTTTCGTCTCAGCCAATCCCTGGGTG
AGTTTCACCAGTTTTGATTTAAACGTGGCCAATATGGACAACTTCTTCGCCCCCGTTTTCACCATGGGCA
AATATTATACGCAAGGCGACAAGGTGCTGATGCCGCTGGCGATTCAGGTTCATCATGCCGTTTGTGATGG
CTTCCATGTCGGCAGAATGCTTAATGAATTACAACAGTACTGCGATGAGTGGCAGGGCGGGGCGTAAGAG
CTCAGGAGGACAGCTATGCAGTTTAAGGTTTACACCTATAAAAGAGAGAGCCGTTATCGTCTGTTTGTGG
ATGTACAGAGTGATATTATTGACACGCCCGGGCGACGGATGGTGATCCCCCTGGCCAGTGCACGTCTGCT
GTCAGATAAAGTCTCCCGTGAACTTTACCCAGTGGTGCATATCGGGGATGAAAGCTGGCGCATGATGACC
ACCGATATGGCCAGTGTGCCAGTCTCCGTTATCGGGGAAGAAGTGGCTGATCTCAGCCACCGCGAAAATG
ACATCAAAAACGCCATTAACCTGATGTTCTGGGGAATATAACTGCAGAGGAGGTAATCAATGCCACAACA
CTGGTGGTACCAACATGAGACCGAATTCTCGCCCTATAGTGAGTCGTATTACCTGGCCGTCGTTTTACAA
CGTCGTGACTGGGAAAACCCTGGCGTTACCCAACTTAATCGCCTTGCAGCACATCCCCCTTTCGCCAGCT
GGCGTAATAGCGAAGAGGCCCGCACCGATCGCCCTTCCCAACAGTTGCGCAGCCTGAATGGCGAATGGCG
CCTGATGCGGTATTTTCTCCTTACGCATCTGTGCGGTATTTCACACCGCATATGGTGCACTCTCAGTACA
ATCTGCTCTGATGCCGCATAGTTAAGCCAGCCCCGACACCCGCCAACACCCGCTGACGCGCCCTGACGGG
CTTGTCTGCTCCCGGCATCCGCTTACAGACAAGCTGTGACCGTCTTCGGGAGCTGCATGTGTCAGAGGTT
TTCACCGTCATCACCGAAACGCGCTAGACGAAAGGGCCTCGTGATACGCCTATTTTTATAGGTTAATGTC
ATGATAATAATGGTTTCTTAGACGTCAGGTGGCACTTTTCGGGGAAATGTGCGCGGAACCCCTATTTGTT
TATTTTTCTAAATACATTCAAATATGTATCCGCTCATGAGACAATAACCCTGATAAATGCTTCAATAATA
TTGAAAAAGGAAGAGTATGAGTATTCAACATTTCCGTGTCGCCCTTATTCCCTTTTTTGCGGCATTTTGC
CTTCCTGTTTTTGCTCACCCAGAAACGCTGGTGAAAGTAAAAGATGCTGAAGATCAGTTGGGTGCACGAG
TGGGTTACATCGAACTGGATCTCAACAGCGGTAAGATCCTTGAGAGTTTTCGCCCCGAAGAACGTTTTCC
AATGATGAGCACTTTTAAAGTTCTGCTATGTGGCGCGGTATTATCCCGTATTGACGCCGGGCAAGAGCAA
CTCGGTCGCCGCATACACTATTCTCAGAATGACTTGGTTGAGTACTCACCAGTCACAGAAAAGCATCTTA
CGGATGGCATGACAGTAAGAGAATTATGCAGTGCTGCCATAACCATGAGTGATAACACTGCGGCCAACTT
ACTTCTGACAACGATCGGAGGACCGAAGGAGCTAACCGCTTTTTTGCACAACATGGGGGATCATGTAACT
CGCCTTGATCGTTGGGAACCGGAGCTGAATGAAGCCATACCAAACGACGAGCGTGACACCACGATGCCTG
TAGCAATGGCAACAACGTTGCGCAAACTATTAACTGGCGAACTACTTACTCTAGCTTCCCGGCAACAATT
AATAGACTGGATGGAGGCGGATAAAGTTGCAGGACCACTTCTGCGCTCGGCCCTTCCGGCTGGCTGGTTT
ATTGCTGATAAATCTGGAGCCGGTGAGCGTGGCTCTCGAGGTATCATTGCAGCACTGGGGCCAGATGGTA
AGCCCTCCCGTATCGTAGTTATCTACACGACGGGGAGTCAGGCAACTATGGATGAACGAAATAGACAGAT
CGCTGAGATAGGTGCCTCACTGATTAAGCATTGGTAACTGTCAGACCAAGTTTACTCATATATACTTTAG
ATTGATTTAAAACTTCATTTTTAATTTAAAAGGATCTAGGTGAAGATCCTTTTTGATAATCTCATGACCA
AAATCCCTTAACGTGAGTTTTCGTTCCACTGAGCGTCAGACCCCGTAGAAAAGATCAAAGGATCTTCTTG
AGATCCTTTTTTTCTGCGCGTAATCTGCTGCTTGCAAAC
Features (pLannotate 1.2.2; 14 found; start..end, strand, type, name):
    730..822     +  CDS            lacI (fragment): lac repressor; lacI; The lac repressor binds to the lac operator to inhibit transcription in E. coli. This inhibition can be relieved by adding lactose or isopropyl-β-D-thiogalactopyranoside (IPTG).
    835..856     +  protein_bind   CAP binding site: CAP binding activates transcription in the presence of cAMP. E. coli catabolite activator protein
    871..901     +  promoter       lac promoter: promoter for the E. coli lac operon
    909..925     +  protein_bind   lac operator: The lac repressor binds to the lac operator to inhibit transcription in E. coli. This inhibition can be relieved by adding lactose or isopropyl-β-D-thiogalactopyranoside (IPTG). lac repressor encoded by lacI
    939..957     +  promoter       SP6 promoter: promoter for bacteriophage SP6 RNA polymerase
   1018..1674    +  CDS            cat: CAT_ECOLX - Experimental evidence at protein level: Swiss-Prot protein existence level 1. This enzyme is an effector of chloramphenicol resistance in bacteria. From Escherichia coli. This protein is used as a marker in many commonly used cloning vectors, such as pACYC184.
   1696..1998    +  CDS            ccdB: CCDB_ECOLI - Also known as G, letB, letD. Experimental evidence at protein level: Swiss-Prot protein existence level 1. Toxic component of a type II toxin-antitoxin (TA) system, functioning in plasmid maintainence. Responsible for the post- segregational killing (PSK) of plasmid-free cells, also referred to as a plasmid addiction system. Half-life of over 2 hours. Cell killing by CcdB is accompanied by filamentation, defects in chromosome and plasmid segregation, defects in cell division, formation of anucleate cells, decreased DNA synthesis and plasmid loss. Interferes with the activity of DN
   2063..2081    -  promoter       T7 promoter: promoter for bacteriophage T7 RNA polymerase
   2083..2235    +  CDS            lacZα (fragment): LacZα fragment of β-galactosidase; lacZ fragment
   2241..2340    -  misc_feature   bom (fragment): basis of mobility region from pBR322
   2442..2474    -  CDS            rop (fragment): Rop protein, which maintains plasmids at low copy number; rop
   2572..2676    +  promoter       AmpR promoter: bla
   2677..3537    +  CDS            AmpR: β-lactamase; bla; confers resistance to ampicillin, carbenicillin, and related antibiotics
   3708..547     +  rep_origin     ori (across the origin): high-copy-number ColE1/pMB1/pBR322/pUC origin of replication
