[The description below was written by a language model from this plasmid's Addgene catalogue record and pLannotate feature annotations shown in this document.]
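Description:
pVP295 is an empty GreenGate entry vector for plant synthetic biology, built on the pGGA000 backbone and described as an "AB" base entry vector, meaning it is intended to receive a part that will occupy the position defined by the A and B overhangs in the GreenGate Golden Gate assembly scheme. Its distinguishing modification is that the backbone has been domesticated to remove Esp3I recognition sites, so that this type IIS enzyme can be used in cloning workflows without cutting the vector itself. This fits the associated MultiGreen multiplexing architecture for GreenGate cloning. The record lists no insert.

The 3,749 nt plasmid replicates in E. coli from a high-copy ColE1/pUC-type origin and carries a β-lactamase gene with its own promoter for ampicillin resistance. The cloning position is occupied by a placeholder cassette consisting of a chloramphenicol acetyltransferase gene followed by the ccdB toxin gene, which explains the dual chloramphenicol and ampicillin selection of the unmodified plasmid and its maintenance in a ccdB-tolerant strain (DB3.1). When a part replaces this cassette, loss of ccdB provides counter-selection against uncut or religated vector in ordinary cloning strains. The cassette is flanked by SP6 and T7 phage promoters and sits within remnants of a lac region (CAP binding site, lac promoter and operator, and fragments of lacI and lacZα). Small fragments of bom and rop inherited from pBR322-type ancestry are also annotated. The type IIS sites and overhangs are not annotated in the feature table.
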