Addgene plasmid #222064: pVP295
Purpose: (Empty Backbone) GreenGate AB base entry vector with an Esp3I domesticated backbone.
Depositing lab: Wayne Parrott. Depositing organization: University of Georgia. Publication: MultiGreen: A multiplexing architecture for GreenGate cloning. Pennetti VJ, LaFayette PR, Parrott WA. PLoS One. 2024 Sep 18;19(9):e0306008. doi: 10.1371/journal.pone.0306008. eCollection 2024. PubMed 39292669.
Backbone
  Vector backbone: pGGA000
  Vector type: Synthetic Biology ; GreenGate compatible cloning vector
Growth in bacteria
  Bacterial resistance: Chloramphenicol and Ampicillin, 25 & 100 μg/mL
  Growth temperature: 37°C
  Growth strain: DB3.1
  Growth instructions: ccdB Survival cells are NOT suitable for the unmodified plasmid containing the ccdB gene. The plasmid is provided in the recommended DB3.1 strain.
  Copy number: High Copy
Gene/Insert
  Gene/Insert name: None
  Mutation: Domesticated of Esp3I sites
Terms and licenses: Academic/Nonprofit Terms; Industry Terms
How to cite: pVP295 was a gift from Wayne Parrott (Addgene plasmid # 222064 ; http://n2t.net/addgene:222064 ; RRID:Addgene_222064)
